Addgene plasmid #66353: GPR34-Tango
Purpose: Expression of G protein-coupled receptors for PRESTO-Tango: parallel receptorome expression and screening via transcriptional output, with transcriptional activation following arrestin translocation
Depositing lab: Bryan Roth. Publication: PRESTO-Tango as an open-source resource for interrogation of the druggable human GPCRome. Kroeze WK, Sassano MF, Huang XP, Lansu K, McCorvy JD, Giguere PM, Sciaky N, Roth BL. Nat Struct Mol Biol. 2015 May;22(5):362-9. doi: 10.1038/nsmb.3014. Epub 2015 Apr 20. PubMed 25895059.
Backbone
  Vector backbone: empty Tango
  Backbone size w/o insert (bp): 6632
  Vector type: Mammalian Expression
  Selectable markers: Neomycin (select with G418)
Growth in bacteria
  Bacterial resistance: Ampicillin, 100 μg/mL
  Growth temperature: 37°C
  Growth strain: DH5alpha
  Copy number: High Copy
Gene/Insert
  Gene/Insert name: GPR34
  Species: H. sapiens (human)
  Insert size (bp): 1143
  Entrez Gene: GPR34 (a.k.a. LPS1, LYPSR1)
  Promoter: CMV
  Tag / fusion protein: FLAG (N terminal on backbone)
  Cloning method: Restriction Enzyme; 5′ cloning site NotI (not destroyed); 3′ cloning site XhoI (unknown if destroyed)
  Sequencing primers: 5′ CMV-F; 3′ Tet-R
Terms and licenses: Academic/Nonprofit Terms; Industry Terms: Not Available to Industry
Depositor comments: Please note: Most of the PRESTO-Tango vectors do not contain the XhoI cut site downstream of the tTA sequence and instead carry an XbaI site. If you need to perform an XhoI digest we recommend sequencing with a forward primer at the C-terminus of tTA to determine which of the two sites is present. Suggested primer: 5-gagctccacttagacggcgagg-3. Original backbone was pcDNA3.1(+). These plasmids were generated as part of the Illuminating the Druggable Genome (IDG) program sponsored by the NIH Common Fund. The goal of this program is to identify, gather, and distribute information and resources for proteins that currently are not well-studied yet belong to commonly drug-targeted protein families: protein kinases, non-olfactory G-protein coupled receptors (GPCRs), and ion channels. The IDG program is designed to develop fundamental research tools for understudied proteins, elucidate their function, and disseminate the IDG-related resources and data to the greater scientific community.
How to cite: GPR34-Tango was a gift from Bryan Roth (Addgene plasmid # 66353 ; http://n2t.net/addgene:66353 ; RRID:Addgene_66353)
