[The description below was written by a language model from this plasmid's Addgene catalogue record.]
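Description:
GPR34-Tango is a mammalian expression plasmid from the PRESTO-Tango collection, built on an "empty Tango" backbone that was itself derived from pcDNA3.1(+). It is maintained in E. coli as a high-copy plasmid under ampicillin selection, and it carries a neomycin resistance marker that allows G418 selection in mammalian cells. No feature table accompanies the record, so elements such as the origins of replication and polyadenylation signals are not itemised.

The payload is the human GPR34 coding sequence (also known as LPS1 or LYPSR1; about 1.1 kb), inserted by restriction cloning at a NotI site on the 5′ side and expressed from the CMV promoter. The backbone supplies an N-terminal FLAG tag, which can be used to detect the receptor. The depositor's notes place a tTA (tetracycline-controlled transactivator) sequence downstream of the receptor and point out that the 3′ site after tTA may be XbaI rather than XhoI in most vectors of this series. This fits the stated assay principle: receptor activation leads to arrestin translocation, which is converted into a transcriptional output. The record does not spell out the intervening linker or cleavage elements, nor the reporter or cell line needed for the readout.

The construct is intended for parallel screening of ligands across the GPCR family by an arrestin-recruitment readout that does not depend on knowing a receptor's G protein coupling. It was produced under a programme aimed at generating tools for understudied members of commonly drug-targeted protein families, including non-olfactory GPCRs such as GPR34.
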