>Addgene plasmid #66353 | GPR34-Tango | depositor partial sequence | sequence record 113319 | empty Tango
GACGGATCGGGAGATCTCCCGATCCCCTATGGTGCACTCTCAGTACAATCTGCTCTGATGCCGCATAGTT
AAGCCAGTATCTGCTCCCTGCTTGTGTGTTGGAGGTCGCTGAGTAGTGCGCGAGCAAAATTTAAGCTACA
ACAAGGCAAGGCTTGACCGACAATTGCATGAAGAATCTGCTTAGGGTTAGGCGTTTTGCGCTGCTTCGCG
ATGTACGGGCCAGATATACGCGTTGACATTGATTATTGACTAGTTATTAATAGTAATCAATTACGGGGTC
ATTAGTTCATAGCCCATATATGGAGTTCCGCGTTACATAACTTACGGTAAATGGCCCGCCTGGCTGACCG
CCCAACGACCCCCGCCCATTGACGTCAATAATGACGTATGTTCCCATAGTAACGCCAATAGGGACTTTCC
ATTGACGTCAATGGGTGGAGTATTTACGGTAAACTGCCCACTTGGCAGTACATCAAGTGTATCATATGCC
AAGTACGCCCCCTATTGACGTCAATGACGGTAAATGGCCCGCCTGGCATTATGCCCAGTACATGACCTTA
TGGGACTTTCCTACTTGGCAGTACATCTACGTATTAGTCATCGCTATTACCATGGTGATGCGGTTTTGGC
AGTACATCAATGGGCGTGGATAGCGGTTTGACTCACGGGGATTTCCAAGTCTCCACCCCATTGACGTCAA
TGGGAGTTTGTTTTGGCACCAAAATCAACGGGACTTTCCAAAATGTCGTAACAACTCCGCCCCATTGACG
CAAATGGGCGGTAGGCGTGTACGGTGGGAGGTCTATATAAGCAGAGCTCTCTGGCTAACTAGAGAACCCA
CTGCTTACTGGCTTATCGAAATTAATACGACTCACTATAGGGAGACCCAAGCTGGCTAGCGTTTAAACTT
AAGCTTGGTACCGAGCTCGGATCCACTAGTCCAGTGTGGTGGAATTCTGCAGATATCCAGCACAGTGGCG
GCCGCGCCACCATGAAGACGATCATCGCCCTGAGCTACATCTTCTGCCTGGTATTCGCCGACTACAAGGA
CGATGATGACGCCAGCATCGATACCGGTGGACGCACCCCACCCAGCCTGGGTCCCCAAGATGAGTCCTGC
ACCACCGCCAGCTCCTCCCTGGCCAAGGACACTTCATCGACCGGTGAGAACCTGTACTTCCAGCTAAGAT
TAGATAAAAGTAAAGTGATTAACAGCGCATTAGAGCTGCTTAATGAGGTCGGAATCGAAGGTTTAACAAC
CCGTAAACTCGCCCAGAAGCTAGGTGTAGAGCAGCCTACATTGTATTGGCATGTAAAAAATAAGCGGGCT
TTGCTCGACGCCTTAGCCATTGAGATGTTAGATAGGCACCATACTCACTTTTGCCCTTTAGAAGGGGAAA
GCTGGCAAGATTTTTTACGTAATAACGCTAAAAGTTTTAGATGTGCTTTACTAAGTCATCGCGATGGAGC
AAAAGTACATTTAGGTACACGGCCTACAGAAAAACAGTATGAAACTCTCGAAAATCAATTAGCCTTTTTA
TGCCAACAAGGTTTTTCACTAGAGAATGCATTATATGCACTCAGCGCTGTGGGGCATTTTACTTTAGGTT
GCGTATTGGAAGATCAAGAGCATCAAGTCGCTAAAGAAGAAAGGGAAACACCTACTACTGATAGTATGCC
GCCATTATTACGACAAGCTATCGAATTATTTGATCACCAAGGTGCAGAGCCAGCCTTCTTATTCGGCCTT
GAATTGATCATATGCGGATTAGAAAAACAACTTAAATGTGAAAGTGGGTCCGCGTACAGCCGCGCGCGTA
CGAAAAACAATTACGGGTCTACCATCGAGGGCCTGCTCGATCTCCCGGACGACGACGCCCCCGAAGAGGC
GGGGCTGGCGGCTCCGCGCCTGTCCTTTCTCCCCGCGGGACACACGCGCAGACTGTCGACGGCCCCCCCG
ACCGATGTCAGCCTGGGGGACGAGCTCCACTTAGACGGCGAGGACGTGGCGATGGCGCATGCCGACGCGC
TAGACGATTTCGATCTGGACATGTTGGGGGACGGGGATTCCCCGGGTCCGGGATTTACCCCCCACGACTC
CGCCCCCTACGGCGCTCTGGATATGGCCGACTTCGAGTTTGAGCAGATGTTTACCGATGCCCTTGGAATT
GACGAGTACGGTGGGTAGCTCGAGTCTAGAGGGCCCGTTTAAACCCGCTGATCAGCCTCGACTGTGCCTT
CTAGTTGCCAGCCATCTGTTGTTTGCCCCTCCCCCGTGCCTTCCTTGACCCTGGAAGGTGCCACTCCCAC
TGTCCTTTCCTAATAAAATGAGGAAATTGCATCGCATTGTCTGAGTAGGTGTCATTCTATTCTGGGGGGT
GGGGTGGGGCAGGACAGCAAGGGGGAGGATTGGGAAGACAATAGCAGGCATGCTGGGGATGCGGTGGGCT
CTATGGCTTCTGAGGCGGAAAGAACCAGCTGGGGCTCTAGGGGGTATCCCC
[124 nt withheld, positions 2502-2625]
C
[91 nt withheld, positions 2627-2717]
A
[49 nt withheld, positions 2719-2767]
CCTTTGACGTTGGAGTCCACGTTCTTT
[37 nt withheld, positions 2795-2831]
ACCCTATCTCGGTCTATTCTTTTGATTTATAAGGGATTTTGCCGATTTCGGCCTATTGGTTAAAAAATGA
GCTGATTTAACAAAAATTTAACGCGAATTAATTCTGTGGAATGTGTGTCAGTTAGGGTGTGGAAAGTCCC
CAGGCTCCCCAGCAGGCAGAAGTATGCAAAGCATGCATCTCAATTAGTCAGCAACCAGGTGTGGAAAGTC
CCCAGGCTCCCCAGCAGGCAGAAGTATGCAAAGCATGCATCTCAATTAGTCAGCAACCATAGTCCCGCCC
CTAACTCCGCCCATCCCGCCCCTAACTCCGCCCAGTTCCGCCCATTCTCCGCCCCATGGCTGACTAATTT
TTTTTATTTATGCAGAGGCCGAGGCCGCCTCTGCCTCTGAGCTATTCCAGAAGTAGTGAGGAGGCTTTTT
TGGAGGCCTAGGCTTTTGCAAAAAGCTCCCGGGAGCTTGTATATCCATTTTCGGATCTGATCAAGAGACA
GGATGAGGATCGTTTCGCATGATTGAACAAGATGGATTGCACGCAGGTTCTCCGGCCGCTTGGGTGGAGA
GGCTATTCGGCTATGACTGGGCACAACAGACAATCGGCTGCTCTGATGCCGCCGTGTTCCGGCTGTCAGC
GCAGGGGCGCCCGGTTCTTTTTGTCAAGACCGACCTGTCCGGTGCCCTGAATGAACTGCAGGACGAGGCA
GCGCGGCTATCGTGGCTGGCCACGACGGGCGTTCCTTGCGCAGCTGTGCTCGACGTTGTCACTGAAGCGG
GAAGGGACTGGCTGCTATTGGGCGAAGTGCCGGGGCAGGATCTCCTGTCATCTCACCTTGCTCCTGCCGA
GAAAGTATCCATCATGGCTGATGCAATGCGGCGGCTGCATACGCTTGATCCGGCTACCTGCCCATTCGAC
CACCAAGCGAAACATCGCATCGAGCGAGCACGTACTCGGATGGAAGCCGGTCTTGTCGATCAGGATGATC
TGGACGAAGAGCATCAGGGGCTCGCGCCAGCCGAACTGTTCGCCAGGCTCAAGGCGCGCATGCCCGACGG
CGAGGATCTCGTCGTGACCCATGGCGATGCCTGCTTGCCGAATATCATGGTGGAAAATGGCCGCTTTTCT
GGATTCATCGACTGTGGCCGGCTGGGTGTGGCGGACCGCTATCAGGACATAGCGTTGGCTACCCGTGATA
TTGCTGAAGAGCTTGGCGGCGAATGGGCTGACCGCTTCCTCGTGCTTTACGGTATCGCCGCTCCCGATTC
GCAGCGCATCGCCTTCTATCGCCTTCTTGACGAGTTCTTCTGAGCGGGACTCTGGGGTTCGAAATGACCG
ACCAAGCGACGCCCAACCTGCCATCACGAGATTTCGATTCCACCGCCGCCTTCTATGAAAGGTTGGGCTT
CGGAATCGTTTTCCGGGACGCCGGCTGGATGATCCTCCAGCGCGGGGATCTCATGCTGGAGTTCTTCGCC
CACCCCAACTTGTTTATTGCAGCTTATAATGGTTACAAATAAAGCAATAGCATCACAAATTTCACAAATA
AAGCATTTTTTTCACTGCATTCTAGTTGTGGTTTGTCCAAACTCATCAATGTATCTTATCATGTCTGTAT
ACCGTCGACCTCTAGCTAGAGCTTGGCGTAATCATGGTCATAGCTGTTTCCTGTGTGAAATTGTTATCCG
CTCACAATTCCACACAACATACGAGCCGGAAGCATAAAGTGTAAAGCCTGGGGTGCCTAATGAGTGAGCT
AACTCACATTAATTGCGTTGCGCTCACTGCCCGCTTTCCAGTCGGGAAACCTGTCGTGCCAGCTGCATTA
ATGAATCGGCCAACGCGCGGGGAGAGGCGGTTTGCGTATTGGGCGCTCTTCCGCTTCCTCGCTCACTGAC
TCGCTGCGCTCGGTCGTTCGGCTGCGGCGAGCGGTATCAGCTCACTCAAAGGCGGTAATACGGTTATCCA
CAGAATCAGGGGATAACGCAGGAAAGAACATGTGAGCAAAAGGCCAGCAAAAGGCCAGGAACCGTAAAAA
GGCCGCGTTGCTGGCGTTTTTCCATAGGCTCCGCCCCCCTGACGAGCATCACAAAAATCGACGCTCAAGT
CAGAGGTGGCGAAACCCGACAGGACTATAAAGATACCAGGCGTTTCCCCCTGGAAGCTCCCTCGTGCGCT
CTCCTGTTCCGACCCTGCCGCTTACCGGATACCTGTCCGCCTTTCTCCCTTCGGGAAGCGTGGCGCTTTC
TCATAGCTCACGCTGTAGGTATCTCAGTTCGGTGTAGGTCGTTCGCTCCAAGCTGGGCTGTGTGCACGAA
CCCCCCGTTCAGCCCGACCGCTGCGCCTTATCCGGTAACTATCGTCTTGAGTCCAACCCGGTAAGACACG
ACTTATCGCCACTGGCAGCAGCCACTGGTAACAGGATTAGCAGAGCGAGGTATGTAGGCGGTGCTACAGA
GTTCTTGAAGTGGTGGCCTAACTACGGCTACACTAGAAGAACAGTATTTGGTATCTGCGCTCTGCTGAAG
CCAGTTACCTTCGGAAAAAGAGTTGGTAGCTCTTGATCCGGCAAACAAACCACCGCTGGTAGCGGTTTTT
TTGTTTGCAAGCAGCAGATTACGCGCAGAAAAAAAGGATCTCAAGAAGATCCTTTGATCTTTTCTACGGG
GTCTGACGCTCAGTGGAACGAAAACTCACGTTAAGGGATTTTGGTCATGAGATTATCAAAAAGGATCTTC
ACCTAGATCCTTTTAAATTAAAAATGAAGTTTTAAATCAATCTAAAGTATATATGAGTAAACTTGGTCTG
ACAGTTACCAATGCTTAATCAGTGAGGCACCTATCTCAGCGATCTGTCTATTTCGTTCATCCATAGTTGC
CTGACTCCCCGTCGTGTAGATAACTACGATACGGGAGGGCTTACCATCTGGCCCCAGTGCTGCAATGATA
CCGCGAGACCCACGCTCACCGGCTCCAGATTTATCAGCAATAAACCAGCCAGCCGGAAGGGCCGAGCGCA
GAAGTGGTCCTGCAACTTTATCCGCCTCCATCCAGTCTATTAATTGTTGCCGGGAAGCTAGAGTAAGTAG
TTCGCCAGTTAATAGTTTGCGCAACGTTGTTGCCATTGCTACAGGCATCGTGGTGTCACGCTCGTCGTTT
GGTATGGCTTCATTCAGCTCCGGTTCCCAACGATCAAGGCGAGTTACATGATCCCCCATGTTGTGCAAAA
AAGCGGTTAGCTCCTTCGGTCCTCCGATCGTTGTCAGAAGTAAGTTGGCCGCAGTGTTATCACTCATGGT
TATGGCAGCACTGCATAATTCTCTTACTGTCATGCCATCCGTAAGATGCTTTTCTGTGACTGGTGAGTAC
TCAACCAAGTCATTCTGAGAATAGTGTATGCGGCGACCGAGTTGCTCTTGCCCGGCGTCAATACGGGATA
ATACCGCGCCACATAGCAGAACTTTAAAAGTGCTCATCATTGGAAAACGTTCTTCGGGGCGAAAACTCTC
AAGGATCTTACCGCTGTTGAGATCCAGTTCGATGTAACCCACTCGTGCACCCAACTGATCTTCAGCATCT
TTTACTTTCACCAGCGTTTCTGGGTGAGCAAAAACAGGAAGGCAAAATGCCGCAAAAAAGGGAATAAGGG
CGACACGGAAATGTTGAATACTCATACTCTTCCTTTTTCAATATTATTGAAGCATTTATCAGGGTTATTG
TCTCATGAGCGGATACATATTTGAATGTATTTAGAAAAATAAACAAATAGGGGTTCCGCGCACATTTCCC
CGAAAAGTGCCACCTGACGTC
