>Addgene plasmid #66353 | GPR34-Tango | depositor partial sequence | sequence record 113320 | GPR34
ATGCGCTCCCACACAATTACTATGACAACTACCTCAGTCTCATCTTGGCCGTATTCCTCCCACCGGATGA
GATTTATCACAAACCACTCCGATCAACCTCCACAGAATTTCTCCGCAACGCCTAATGTTACAACCTGTCC
AATGGACGAGAAGCTCCTGTCAACTGTTCTGACCACCAGCTATTCAGTGATTTTCATCGTGGGACTTGTG
GGTAACATCATCGCTTTGTATGTGTTTCTGGGAATCCATAGAAAAAGGAATAGTATCCAGATTTACTTGC
TCAATGTGGCCATAGCAGATCTCCTCCTGATCTTCTGCCTGCCGTTTCGGATTATGTACCATATTAACCA
GAACAAGTGGACACTCGGAGTTATCCTCTGTAAGGTGGTCGGAACCCTCTTTTATATGAACATGTATATT
TCCATTATTCTGTTGGGCTTCATCTCACTGGACAGGTATATTAAGATCAACCGGAGCATACAGCAGCGAA
AAGCCATTACCACCAAACAGAGTATTTATGTGTGCTGCATCGTGTGGATGTTGGCTCTGGGTGGCTTCCT
GACAATGATCATCCTCACACTCAAGAAGGGCGGACACAATAGCACTATGTGCTTCCACTATAGGGATAAA
CATAACGCAAAAGGCGAGGCTATCTTCAATTTTATCTTGGTGGTGATGTTCTGGCTGATCTTCCTCCTGA
TCATCCTTAGCTATATAAAGATCGGAAAGAATCTGCTGCGGATCTCCAAAAGGCGGTCTAAGTTTCCAAA
CAGCGGGAAGTACGCAACCACAGCCCGCAACAGCTTTATTGTCCTCATTATCTTCACCATCTGCTTTGTC
CCTTACCACGCTTTCCGGTTTATCTATATCAGCTCTCAGCTGAATGTAAGCAGCTGCTACTGGAAGGAAA
TCGTGCATAAGACTAATGAGATCATGCTGGTGCTGTCTTCTTTCAACAGCTGCCTTGATCCAGTTATGTA
TTTCCTTATGTCCAGCAACATCCGCAAGATCATGTGCCAACTCCTGTTTAGACGCTTTCAAGGTGAGCCT
AGTAGGTCCGAATCAACCAGCGAATTTAAACCGGGGTACTCCCTGCATGATACAAGCGTGGCGGTGAAGA
TCCAGAGCAGCAGCAAAAGCACC
