>Addgene plasmid #66353 | GPR34-Tango | addgene partial sequence | sequence record 118347 | CMV-F 5'-CGCAAATGGGCGGTAGGCGTG-3'
CTCTCTGGCTAACTAGAGAACCCACTGCTTACTGGCTTATCGAAATTAATACGACTCACTATAGGGAGAC
CCAAGCTGGCTAGCGTTTAAACTTAAGCTTGGTACCGAGCTCGGATCCACTAGTCCAGTGTGGTGGAATT
CTGCAGATATCCAGCACAGTGGCGGCCGCGCCACCATGAAGACGATCATCGCCCTGAGCTACATCTTCTG
CCTGGTATTCGCCGACTACAAGGACGATGATGACGCCAGCATCGATATGCGCTCCCACACAATTACTATG
ACAACTACCTCAGTCTCATCTTGGCCGTATTCCTCCCACCGGATGAGATTTATCACAAACCACTCCGATC
AACCTCCACAGAATTTCTCCGCAACGCCTAATGTTACAACCTGTCCAATGGACGAGAAGCTCCTGTCAAC
TGTTCTGACCACCAGCTATTCAGTGATTTTCATCGTGGGACTTGTGGGTAACATCATCGCTTTGTATGTG
TTTCTGGGAATCCATAGAAAAAGGAATAGTATCCAGATTTACTTGCTCAATGTGGCCATAGCAGATCTCC
TCCTGATCTTCTGCCTGCCGTTTCGGATTATGTACCATATTAACCAGAACAAGTGGACACTCGGAGTTAT
CCTCTGTAAGGTGGTCGGAACCCTCTTTTATATGAACATGTATATTTCCATTATTCTGTTGGGCTTCATC
TCACTGGACAGGTATATTAAGATCAACCGGAGCATACAGCAGCGAAAAGCCATTACCACCAAACAGAGTA
TTTATGTGTGCTGCATCGTGTGGATGTTGGCTCTGGGTGGCTTCCTGACAATGATCATCCTCACACTCAA
GAAGGGCGGACACAATAGCACTATGTGCTTCCACTATAGGGATAAACATAACGCAAAAGGCGAGGCTATC
TTCAATTTTATCTTGGTGGTGATGTTCTGGCTGATCTTCCTCCTGATCATCCTTAGCTATATAAAGATCG
GAAAGAATCTGCTGC
