>Addgene plasmid #66353 | GPR34-Tango | addgene partial sequence | sequence record 118348 | Tet-R 5'-GGCGAGTTTACGGGTTGTTA-3'
CTCTAATGCGCTGTTAATCACTTTACTTTTATCTAATCTTAGCTGGAAGTACAGGTTCTCACCGGTCGAT
GAAGTGTCCTTGGCCAGGGAGGAGCTGGCGGTGGTGCAGGACTCATCTTGGGGACCCAGGCTGGGTGGGG
TGCGTCCACCGGTATCGATGGTGCTTTTGCTGCTGCTCTGGATCTTCACCGCCACGCTTGTATCATGCAG
GGAGTACCCCGGTTTAAATTCGCTGGTTGATTCGGACCTACTAGGCTCACCTTGAAAGCGTCTAAACAGG
AGTTGGCACATGATCTTGCGGATGTTGCTGGACATAAGGAAATACATAACTGGATCAAGGCAGCTGTTGA
AAGAAGACAGCACCAGCATGATCTCATTAGTCTTATGCACGATTTCCTTCCAGTAGCAGCTGCTTACATT
CAGCTGAGAGCTGATATAGATAAACCGGAAAGCGTGGTAAGGGACAAAGCAGATGGTGAAGATAATGAGG
ACAATAAAGCTGTTGCGGGCTGTGGTTGCGTACTTCCCGCTGTTTGGAAACTTAGACCGCCTTTTGGAGA
TCCGCAGCAGATTCTTTCCGATCTTTATATAGCTAAGGATGATCAGGAGGAAGATCAGCCAGAACATCAC
CACCAAGATAAAATTGAAGATAGCCTCGCCTTTTGCGTTATGTTTATCCCTATAGTGGAAGCACATAGTG
CTATTGTGTCCGCCCTTCTTGAGTGTGAGGATGATCATTGTCAGGAAGCCACCCAGAGCCAACATCCACA
CGATGCAGCACACATAAATACTCTGTTTGGTGGTAATGGCTTTTCGCTGCTGTATGCTCCGGTTGATCTT
AATATACCTGTCCAGTGAGATGAAGCCCAACAGAATAATGGAAATATACATGTTCATATAAAAGAGGGTT
CCGACCACCTTACAGAGGATAACTCCGAGTGTCCACTTGTTCTGGTTAATATGGTACATAATCCGAAACG
GCAG
